Addgene plasmid #135621: pLGB36
Purpose: Suicide vector for allelic replacement in Bacteroides species including B. fragilis strain 638R, erythromycin selection and aTC-inducible ss-Bfe3 counterselection
Depositing lab: Laurie Comstock. Depositing organization: Brigham and Women's Hospital. Publication: Genetic and Biochemical Analysis of Anaerobic Respiration in Bacteroides fragilis and Its Importance In Vivo. Ito T, Gallegos R, Matano LM, Butler NL, Hantman N, Kaili M, Coyne MJ, Comstock LE, Malamy MH, Barquera B. mBio. 2020 Feb 4;11(1). pii: mBio.03238-19. doi: 10.1128/mBio.03238-19. PubMed 32019804.
Backbone
  Vector backbone: pLGB13
  Backbone size w/o insert (bp): 4093
  Total vector size (bp): 5040
  Modifications to backbone: ss-bfe1 removed and replaced with ss-bfe3
  Vector type: Bacteroides suicide vector with inducible counter-selection toxin
Growth in bacteria
  Bacterial resistance: Ampicillin, 100 μg/mL
  Growth temperature: 37°C
  Growth strain: S17 lambda pir
  Copy number: Unknown
Gene/Insert
  Gene/Insert name: bfe3 (alt name: M136_1999)
  Species: Bacteroides fragilis
  Insert size (bp): 885
  GenBank ID: EXZ28783.1
  Promoter: Bacteroides promoter regualted by TetR transcriptional regulator
  Tag / fusion protein: signal sequence for periplasmic targeting (N terminal on insert)
  Cloning method: Gibson Cloning
  Sequencing primers: 5′ acatataaaagaaaagacacatgaagaaaattttatctttgc; 3′ ctgcagcccgggggatccactcatctgatactatgccaatg
Terms and licenses: Academic/Nonprofit Terms; Industry Terms: Not Available to Industry
How to cite: pLGB36 was a gift from Laurie Comstock (Addgene plasmid # 135621 ; http://n2t.net/addgene:135621 ; RRID:Addgene_135621)
