[The description below was written by a language model from this plasmid's Addgene catalogue record and pLannotate feature annotations shown in this document.]
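Description:
pLGB36 is a 5,040 bp suicide vector for allelic replacement in Bacteroides species, including B. fragilis strain 638R. It derives from pLGB13, from which the ss-bfe1 counterselection gene was removed and replaced with ss-bfe3. The plasmid replicates from the R6K γ origin, which depends on the pi initiator protein. It is therefore maintained only in pir-carrying E. coli hosts such as S17 lambda pir, where β-lactamase (AmpR) provides ampicillin selection. An incP oriT, with an adjacent traJ fragment, allows conjugative transfer from the E. coli donor into Bacteroides. Because the plasmid cannot replicate there, erythromycin-resistant recipients are expected to arise only by chromosomal integration. The erythromycin marker is annotated as an erm-family rRNA methyltransferase.

The payload is bfe3 (M136_1999) from Bacteroides fragilis, an 885 bp insert fused at its N terminus to a signal sequence that directs the toxin to the periplasm. It was introduced by Gibson cloning. Expression comes from a Bacteroides promoter controlled by the TetR repressor, which is encoded on the plasmid. The short "tight TRE" and "PLtetO-1" fragments in the automated annotation most likely reflect tet operator sequences in this regulatory region rather than those complete promoters. The bfe3 coding sequence itself is not annotated in the feature table. A fragment of a pBluescript-type multiple cloning site is also annotated, although the record does not state where homology arms for a target locus are to be inserted.

In use, adding anhydrotetracycline relieves TetR repression and induces ss-Bfe3. This kills cells that still carry the integrated vector and so selects for the second recombination event that resolves the cointegrate, leaving either the engineered or the wild-type allele.
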