Features (pLannotate 1.2.2; 10 found; start..end, strand, type, name):
    239..967     +  CDS            ermC': ERM_BACIU - Experimental evidence at protein level: Swiss-Prot protein existence level 1. This protein produces a dimethylation of the adenine residue at position 2085 in 23S rRNA, resulting in reduced affinity between ribosomes and macrolide-lincosamide-streptogramin B antibiotics. From Bacillus subtilis.
   1103..1156    -  misc_feature   MCS (fragment): pBluescript multiple cloning site
   2131..2150    -  promoter       tight TRE promoter (fragment): Tet-responsive promoter PTight, consisting of seven tet operator sequences followed by the minimal CMV promoter
   2193..2213    +  promoter       PLtetO-1 promoter (fragment): modified phage lambda PL promoter with tet operator sites (Lutz and Bujard, 1997)
   2482..3105    +  CDS            TetR: tetracycline repressor TetR; tetR from transposon Tn10; TetR binds to the tetracycline operator tetO to inhibit transcription. This inhibition can be relieved by adding tetracycline or doxycycline.
   3132..3520    -  rep_origin     R6K γ ori: γ replication origin from E. coli plasmid R6K; requires the R6K initiator protein pi for replication
   3691..3800    +  oriT           oriT: incP origin of transfer
   3833..3878    +  CDS            traJ (fragment): oriT-recognizing protein; traJ
   3931..4791    -  CDS            AmpR: β-lactamase; bla; confers resistance to ampicillin, carbenicillin, and related antibiotics
   4792..4808    -  promoter       AmpR promoter (fragment): bla
>Addgene plasmid #135621 | pLGB36 | addgene full sequence | sequence record 267063 | Addgene NGS Result
TCTTAAAGAGAGAAACATCTTTTGCATACCTTTTCCGACCGAATTTTTATGTCGTAAAGAGGGGCTTTGC
AGGGGGTGGACTCAGAAAGATGAGAATAGATGACTATTGTAGTTGAAACACATAGAAAGTTGCTGATATA
CAGACCGATACGCATATCGGGATGAACCATGAGTACGTTCTTTTCTCAAAAAACATAAATATTCGAAAAG
AGATGCAATAAATTAAGGAGAGGTTATAATGAACAAAGTAAATATAAAAGATAGTCAAAATTTTATTACT
TCAAAATATCACATAGAAAAAATAATGAATTGCATAAGTTTAGATGAAAAAGATAACATCTTTGAAATAG
GTGCAGGGAAAGGTCATTTTACTGCTGGATTGGTAAAGAGATGTAATTTTGTAACGGCGATAGAAATTGA
TTCTAAATTATGTGAGGTAACTCGTAATAAGCTCTTAAATTATCCTAACTATCAAATAGTAAATGATGAT
ATACTGAAATTTACATTTCCTAGCCACAATCCATATAAAATATTTGGCAGCATACCTTACAACATAAGCA
CAAATATAATTCGAAAAATTGTTTTTGAAAGTTCAGCCACAATAAGTTATTTAATAGTGGAATATGGTTT
TGCTAAAATGTTATTAGATACAAACAGATCACTAGCATTGCTGTTAATGGCAGAGGTAGATATTTCTATA
TTAGCAAAAATTCCTAGGTATTATTTCCATCCAAAACCTAAAGTGGATAGCACATTAATTGTATTAAAAA
GAAAGCCAGCAAAAATGGCATTTAAAGAGAGAAAAAAATATGAAACTTTTGTAATGAAATGGGTTAACAA
AGAGTACGAAAAACTGTTTACAAAAAATCAATTTAATAAAGCTTTAAAACATGCGAGAATATATGATATA
AACAATATTAGTTTCGAACAATTTGTATCGCTATTTAATAGTTATAAAATATTTAACGGCTAAAAACAAT
AGGCCACATGCAACTGTTGGATTCATACAAGCGGTCGGTTCGGAAATAGAACAGGCACAAGTAAGGCTGA
TTGTTGCAGCCAATGCACAAATGCTGTTCCATCACTGGAAGATAGGCAATTAGTCGACGGTATCGATAAG
CTTGATATCGAATTCCTGCAGCCCGGGGGATCCACTCATCTGATACTATGCCAATGTTTCTCATACTCAT
CTAATAGCTTCTCATCTCGTTTAGCCGCATTCTTCATAATTTCGTCCTGTTCTTCCTTGCTTCTTCCGAA
ATCATTTGCTATTTCATAGAACTTCTTCAAACTGTTGTATTGCTCTTGTGTAATCTTTGTTCTGTCAATA
TACCAACTGCCGTCTTCACTCTGTTTTGCAGTGTATAATCCGTCTCTATAAAATACTTCCAAAACACGAA
GAGCCATATCCCGCATACCTATCGGTGCTGTATTACCGAGTGAGCGTCCTATTTGATTATTCAACAAATC
TATTGTCTGGTCAGCATCGAGTTGGGTTCTGAACCTTCTGTTGCGAAGATTCACATCAGGATTTTCTTCA
TGGGCATTTCCTATAGAAGTTGCTATTTCTATCCCATGCCTATTGGTGATATAGCTTTGCCACAATGTAT
GGCGGAAAGCATTGCTTTCCGCGCCGTCTCCCCCTGATAGTACGTCATTACGGGTTGCGAATCTTACCGC
ATTTGTTGAAATGTTGGTACTTCCTTTTATCCAATACCCTATTTCTGCAGCTATCAAAGGATGGGATAAA
GCGAATTTTGCCGTTCTCGCTACAGCGGATAAACCTTTAGAAGAAGGTTCACTCGCTAAAGGTGGAAAAC
TCAATATTATTGTTTCTTCAGAAATGTCCAATTCCTGAACCTTTATTGTATCGAAATAATAGCAGGCAGG
GTTTGCATAGAGCAAACGTTTTACTGTAGGTGTAATAAAACGAATATAGGCATATCCTACACCTATAACA
AAACCTTCATATAATATGCCTTTGCTTTTATTATATTCAAATTCTCCCGGAGAGATATATACCTTCCTGT
ATTTTTTGCCGGCAAATGAGAACTGTATAGCTACAATAGCCATCACAAGCAAAGATAAAATTTTCTTCAT
GTGTCTTTTCTTTTATATGTCTTTATTTCGTCTCTATCACTGATAGGGAGACTGCAAAGATAAGAACTTT
TAGCTTTATCTTCCAAACTTTATCCCTATCAGTGATAGAGATTTTTTTGTTCTTATGGTCAAGCAGTACT
GCGCTTTTACACTAAGTCAATTTAACAAGGCTTTCTTCTCTTGGAAAGCGGGTGCAAAAAAAGAAAAGGC
GTTTTGTTTTTCTTCTTTACCTTCTTTCCCTTTCGCTAAGAGAGTCTGAGAAACGATAGAAAAAGAAAAG
CGAAAAAACTTCCGAAAACATTTGGTAGTTAAAATAAAACCTCTTACCTTTGCACCCGCGCATTTTAAAA
TAAAATAAATTATTTATGATATTAAACGAATATGTCTAGATTAGATAAAAGTAAAGTGATTAACAGCGCA
TTAGAGCTGCTTAATGAGGTCGGAATCGAAGGTTTAACAACCCGTAAACTCGCCCAGAAGCTAGGTGTAG
AGCAGCCTACATTGTATTGGCATGTAAAAAATAAGCGGGCTTTGCTCGACGCCTTAGCCATTGAGATGTT
AGATAGGCACCATACTCACTTTTGCCCTTTAGAAGGGGAAAGCTGGCAAGATTTTTTACGTAATAACGCT
AAAAGTTTTAGATGTGCTTTACTAAGTCATCGCGATGGAGCAAAAGTACATTTAGGTACACGGCCTACAG
AAAAACAGTATGAAACTCTCGAAAATCAATTAGCCTTTTTATGCCAACAAGGTTTTTCACTAGAGAATGC
ATTATATGCACTCAGCGCTGTGGGGCATTTTACTTTAGGTTGCGTATTGGAAGATCAAGAGCATCAAGTC
GCTAAAGAAGAAAGGGAAACACCTACTACTGATAGTATGCCGCCATTATTACGACAAGCTATCGAATTAT
TTGATCACCAAGGTGCAGAGCCAGCCTTCTTATTCGGCCTTGAATTGATCATATGCGGATTAGAAAAACA
ACTTAAATGTGAAAGTGGGTCTTAAGCCACCGCGGTGGAGGGGAATTCCCATGTCAGCCGTTAAGTGTTC
CTGTGTCACTCAAAATTGCTTTGAGAGGCTCTAAGGGCTTCTCAGTGCGTTACATCCCTGGCTTGTTGTC
CACAACCGTTAAACCTTAAAAGCTTTAAAAGCCTTATATATTCTTTTTTTTCTTATAAAACTTAAAACCT
TAGAGGCTATTTAAGTTGCTGATTTATATTAATTTTATTGTTCAAACATGAGAGCTTAGTACGTGAAACA
TGAGAGCTTAGTACGTTAGCCATGAGAGCTTAGTACGTTAGCCATGAGGGTTTAGTTCGTTAAACATGAG
AGCTTAGTACGTGAAACATGAGAGCTTAGTACGTGAAACATGAGAGCTTAGTACGTACTATCAACAGGTT
GAACTGCTGATCTTCAGATCCTCTACGCCGGACGCATCGTGGCCGGATCAATTCCGTTTTCCGCTGCATA
ACCCTGCTTCGGGGTCATTATAGCGATTTTTTCGGTATATCCATCCTTTTTCGCACGATATACAGGATTT
TGCCAAAGGGTTCGTGTAGACTTTCCTTGGTGTATCCAACGGCGTCAGCCGGGCAGGATAGGTGAAGTAG
GCCCACCCGCGAGCGGGTGTTCCTTCTTCACTGTCCCTTATTCGCACCTGGCGGTGCTCAACGGGAATCC
TGCTCTGCGAGGCTGGCCGGCTACCGCCGGCGTAACAGATGAGGGCAAGCGGATGGCTGATGAAACCAAG
CCAACCAGGAAGGGCAGCCCACCTATCACGGAATTGATCCCCCTCGAATTGACGCGTTATGAGTAAACTT
GGTCTGACAGTTACCAATGCTTAATCAGTGAGGCACCTATCTCAGCGATCTGTCTATTTCGTTCATCCAT
AGTTGCCTGACTCCCCGTCGTGTAGATAACTACGATACGGGAGGGCTTACCATCTGGCCCCAGTGCTGCA
ATGATACCGCGAGACCCACGCTCACCGGCTCCAGATTTATCAGCAATAAACCAGCCAGCCGGAAGGGCCG
AGCGCAGAAGTGGTCCTGCAACTTTATCCGCCTCCATCCAGTCTATTAATTGTTGCCGGGAAGCTAGAGT
AAGTAGTTCGCCAGTTAATAGTTTGCGCAACGTTGTTGCCATTGCTACAGGCATCGTGGTGTCACGCTCG
TCGTTTGGTATGGCTTCATTCAGCTCCGGTTCCCAACGATCAAGGCGAGTTACATGATCCCCCATGTTGT
GCAAAAAAGCGGTTAGCTCCTTCGGTCCTCCGATCGTTGTCAGAAGTAAGTTGGCCGCAGTGTTATCACT
CATGGTTATGGCAGCACTGCATAATTCTCTTACTGTCATGCCATCCGTAAGATGCTTTTCTGTGACTGGT
GAGTACTCAACCAAGTCATTCTGAGAATAGTGTATGCGGCGACCGAGTTGCTCTTGCCCGGCGTCAATAC
GGGATAATACCGCGCCACATAGCAGAACTTTAAAAGTGCTCATCATTGGAAAACGTTCTTCGGGGCGAAA
ACTCTCAAGGATCTTACCGCTGTTGAGATCCAGTTCGATGTAACCCACTCGTGCACCCAACTGATCTTCA
GCATCTTTTACTTTCACCAGCGTTTCTGGGTGAGCAAAAACAGGAAGGCAAAATGCCGCAAAAAAGGGAA
TAAGGGCGACACGGAAATGTTGAATACTCATACTCTTCCTTTTTCAATCATGGCCGCGGGATTAAAAGTC
GGGGATTGGTGAACAAAAAGGTGTTTCTCTCTTTAAGAGAAATATCGTTTTGCTAAACAGTTGATATTGA
GGTATCATTTTATCGTAAAAGACATTTTTGCTCAACAATTGCTTGACGGAAATCAACAAATTTTAGCATT
TTGTAAAAAAGTCGCTATATAATTTGGTGAATTGGAGTTATTTTCATATTTTTGCATCCCGAAGAGTTTC
